Addgene plasmid #68553: Myc-Idax WT
Purpose: This plasmid expresses full length IDAX.
Depositing lab: Anjana Rao. Depositing organization: La Jolla Institute for Immunology. Publication: Modulation of TET2 expression and 5-methylcytosine oxidation by the CXXC domain protein IDAX. Ko M, An J, Bandukwala HS, Chavez L, Aijo T, Pastor WA, Segal MF, Li H, Koh KP, Lahdesmaki H, Hogan PG, Aravind L, Rao A. Nature. 2013 May 2;497(7447):122-6. doi: 10.1038/nature12052. Epub 2013 Apr 7. PubMed 23563267.
Backbone
  Vector backbone: pEF1a
  Backbone manufacturer: Invitrogen
  Backbone size w/o insert (bp): 6174
  Vector type: Mammalian Expression
Growth in bacteria
  Bacterial resistance: Ampicillin, 100 μg/mL
  Growth temperature: 37°C
  Growth strain: Top10
  Copy number: High Copy
Gene/Insert
  Gene/Insert name: IDAX (alt name: Cxxc4)
  Species: M. musculus (mouse)
  Insert size (bp): 636
  GenBank ID: NM_001004367.3 NP_001004367.1
  Entrez Gene: Cxxc4 (a.k.a. 9330210J02Rik, C030003J12Rik, Idax)
  Promoter: EF1-alpha
  Tag / fusion protein: Myc (N terminal on insert)
  Cloning method: Unknown
  Sequencing primers: 5′ EF1a-F; 3′ BGH-rev
Terms and licenses: Academic/Nonprofit Terms; Industry Terms: Not Available to Industry
How to cite: Myc-Idax WT was a gift from Anjana Rao (Addgene plasmid # 68553 ; http://n2t.net/addgene:68553 ; RRID:Addgene_68553)
