[The description below was written by a language model from this plasmid's Addgene catalogue record and pLannotate feature annotations shown in this document.]
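Description:
Myc-Idax WT is a mammalian expression plasmid built on an Invitrogen pEF1α-type backbone that drives constitutive expression of full-length mouse IDAX (Cxxc4), a CXXC-domain protein. The assembled sequence is about 6.8 kb. It is propagated in E. coli as a high-copy plasmid through a ColE1/pUC-type origin, with ampicillin selection provided by the β-lactamase gene and its own promoter. An f1 origin is also present, which allows production of single-stranded DNA. For selection in mammalian cells, the backbone carries a neomycin phosphotransferase gene under the SV40 enhancer/early promoter, terminated by an SV40 polyadenylation signal.

The expression cassette uses the strong human EF-1α promoter, followed by a T7 promoter that can serve for in vitro transcription or as a priming site. Downstream lies a Myc epitope fused to the N-terminus of the IDAX coding sequence; the annotation tool matched this to a fragment of a 3xMyc element, which fits a single Myc copy. The tool labelled the open reading frame by homology to human CXXC4, whereas the catalogue entry gives the insert species as mouse. A backbone-derived V5 tag sequence sits after the insert and before the bovine growth hormone polyadenylation signal, but the record does not indicate whether it is in frame and translated or excluded by the insert's stop codon.

The plasmid is suited to transient or G418-selected stable overexpression of Myc-tagged IDAX, with detection or immunoprecipitation via the Myc epitope. It was deposited with work on how IDAX modulates TET2 expression and 5-methylcytosine oxidation, and the "WT" designation suggests it serves as the wild-type reference for such experiments.
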