Features (pLannotate 1.2.2; 22 found; start..end, strand, type, name):
     29..81      -  misc_feature   bom (fragment): basis of mobility region from pBR322
    236..254     +  enhancer       CMV enhancer (fragment): human cytomegalovirus immediate early enhancer
    279..345     +  CDS            small t antigen (fragment): SV40 (simian virus 40) small t antigen
    352..1530    +  promoter       EF-1α promoter: strong constitutive promoter for human elongation factor EF-1α
   1547..1565    +  promoter       T7 promoter: promoter for bacteriophage T7 RNA polymerase
   1654..1683    +  CDS            3xMyc (fragment): 3 tandem Myc epitope tags
   1687..2277    +  CDS            CXXC4: CXXC4_HUMAN - Also known as IDAX. Experimental evidence at protein level: Swiss-Prot protein existence level 1. Acts as a negative regulator of the Wnt signaling pathway via its interaction with DVL1 (By similarity). Binds preferentially to DNA containing cytidine-phosphate-guanosine (CpG) dinucleotides over CpH (H=A, T, and C), hemimethylated-CpG and hemimethylated-hydroxymethyl- CpG (PubMed:29276034). From Homo sapiens (Human).
   2350..2391    +  CDS            V5 tag: epitope tag from simian virus 5
   2447..2671    +  polyA_signal   bGH poly(A) signal: bovine growth hormone polyadenylation signal
   2675..2696    +  promoter       SV40 promoter (fragment): SV40 enhancer and early promoter
   2717..3145    +  rep_origin     f1 ori (sequence partly withheld): f1 bacteriophage origin of replication; arrow indicates direction of (+) strand synthesis
   3159..3488    +  promoter       SV40 promoter: SV40 enhancer and early promoter
   3555..4346    +  CDS            neo: KKA2_KLEPN - Also known as kan, nptII. Experimental evidence at protein level: Swiss-Prot protein existence level 1. Resistance to kanamycin, neomycin, paromomycin, ribostamycin, butirosin and gentamicin B. From Klebsiella pneumoniae.
   4372..4530    +  CDS            ble (fragment): BLE_KLEPN - Experimental evidence at protein level: Swiss-Prot protein existence level 1. Binding protein with a strong affinity to the bleomycin family of antibiotics. Binds to CL990; an antimitotic-antibiotic compound. From Klebsiella pneumoniae.
   4525..4646    +  polyA_signal   SV40 poly(A) signal: SV40 polyadenylation signal
   4719..4735    -  protein_bind   lac operator: The lac repressor binds to the lac operator to inhibit transcription in E. coli. This inhibition can be relieved by adding lactose or isopropyl-β-D-thiogalactopyranoside (IPTG). lac repressor encoded by lacI
   4743..4773    -  promoter       lac promoter: promoter for the E. coli lac operon
   4788..4809    -  protein_bind   CAP binding site: CAP binding activates transcription in the presence of cAMP. E. coli catabolite activator protein
   4822..4914    -  CDS            lacI (fragment): lac repressor; lacI; The lac repressor binds to the lac operator to inhibit transcription in E. coli. This inhibition can be relieved by adding lactose or isopropyl-β-D-thiogalactopyranoside (IPTG).
   5086..5674    -  rep_origin     ori: high-copy-number ColE1/pMB1/pBR322/pUC origin of replication
   5845..6705    -  CDS            AmpR: β-lactamase; bla; confers resistance to ampicillin, carbenicillin, and related antibiotics
   6706..6810    -  promoter       AmpR promoter: bla
>Addgene plasmid #68553 | Myc-Idax WT | addgene full sequence | sequence record 123073 | Addgene assembled sequence
CGACGGATCGGGAGATCTCCCGATCCCCTATGGTGCACTCTCAGTACAATCTGCTCTGATGCCGCATAGT
TAAGCCAGTATCTGCTCCCTGCTTGTGTGTTGGAGGTCGCTGAGTAGTGCGCGAGCAAAATTTAAGCTAC
AACAAGGCAAGGCTTGACCGACAATTGCATGAAGAATCTGCTTAGGGTTAGGCGTTTTGCGCTGCTTCGC
GATGTACGGGCCAGATATACGCGTTGACATTGATTATTGACTAGGCTTTTGCAAAAAGCTTTGCAAAGAT
GGATAAAGTTTTAAACAGAGAGGAATCTTTGCAGCTAATGGACCTTCTAGGTCTTGAAAGGAGTGGGAAT
TGGCTCCGGTGCCCGTCAGTGGGCAGAGCGCACATCGCCCACAGTCCCCGAGAAGTTGGGGGGAGGGGTC
GGCAATTGAACCGGTGCCTAGAGAAGGTGGCGCGGGGTAAACTGGGAAAGTGATGTCGTGTACTGGCTCC
GCCTTTTTCCCGAGGGTGGGGGAGAACCGTATATAAGTGCAGTAGTCGCCGTGAACGTTCTTTTTCGCAA
CGGGTTTGCCGCCAGAACACAGGTAAGTGCCGTGTGTGGTTCCCGCGGGCCTGGCCTCTTTACGGGTTAT
GGCCCTTGCGTGCCTTGAATTACTTCCACCTGGCTGCAGTACGTGATTCTTGATCCCGAGCTTCGGGTTG
GAAGTGGGTGGGAGAGTTCGAGGCCTTGCGCTTAAGGAGCCCCTTCGCCTCGTGCTTGAGTTGAGGCCTG
GCCTGGGCGCTGGGGCCGCCGCGTGCGAATCTGGTGGCACCTTCGCGCCTGTCTCGCTGCTTTCGATAAG
TCTCTAGCCATTTAAAATTTTTGATGACCTGCTGCGACGCTTTTTTTCTGGCAAGATAGTCTTGTAAATG
CGGGCCAAGATCTGCACACTGGTATTTCGGTTTTTGGGGCCGCGGGCGGCGACGGGGCCCGTGCGTCCCA
GCGCACATGTTCGGCGAGGCGGGGCCTGCGAGCGCGGCCACCGAGAATCGGACGGGGGTAGTCTCAAGCT
GGCCGGCCTGCTCTGGTGCCTGGCCTCGCGCCGCCGTGTATCGCCCCGCCCTGGGCGGCAAGGCTGGCCC
GGTCGGCACCAGTTGCGTGAGCGGAAAGATGGCCGCTTCCCGGCCCTGCTGCAGGGAGCTCAAAATGGAG
GACGCGGCGCTCGGGAGAGCGGGCGGGTGAGTCACCCACACAAAGGAAAAGGGCCTTTCCGTCCTCAGCC
GTCGCTTCATGTGACTCCACGGAGTACCGGGCGCCGTCCAGGCACCTCGATTAGTTCTCGAGCTTTTGGA
GTACGTCGTCTTTAGGTTGGGGGGAGGGGTTTTATGCGATGGAGTTTCCCCACACTGAGTGGGTGGAGAC
TGAAGTTAGGCCAGCTTGGCACTTGATGTAATTCTCCTTGGAATTTGCCCTTTTTGAGTTTGGATCTTGG
TTCATTCTCAAGCCTCAGACAGTGGTTCAAAGTTTTTTTCTTCCATTTCAGGTGTCGTGAGGAATTAGCT
TGGTACTAATACGACTCACTATAGGGAGACCCAAGCTGGCTAGGTAAGCTTGGTACCGAGCTCGGATCCA
CTAGTCCAGTGTGGTGGAATTCGCCCTTGGATCCGCCACCATGGAGCAGAAACTCATCTCTGAAGAGGAT
CTGAGCCACCACCGGAACGACTCCCAGCGGCTGGGGAAGGCTGGCTGTCCGCCAGAGCCGTCGTTGCAAA
TGGCAAATACTAATTTCCTCTCCACCTTATCCCCCGAACACTGCAGACCTTTGGCGGGGGAATGCATGAA
CAAGCTCAAATGCGGCGCTGCTGAAGCAGAGATAATGAATCTCCCCGAGCGGGTGGGGACTTTTTCCGCT
ATCCCGGCTTTAGGGGGCATCTCATTACCTCCAGGGGTCATCGTCATGACAGCCCTTCACTCCCCCGCAG
CAGCCTCAGCAGCCGTCACAGACAGTGCGTTTCAAATTGCCAATCTGGCAGACTGCCCGCAGAATCATTC
CTCCTCCTCCTCGTCCTCCTCGGGGGGAGCTGGCGGAGCCAACCCGGCCAAGAAGAAGAGGAAAAGGTGT
GGGGTCTGCGTGCCCTGCAAGAGGCTCATCAACTGTGGCGTCTGCAGCAGTTGCAGGAACCGCAAAACGG
GACACCAGATCTGCAAATTTAGAAAATGTGAAGAGCTAAAGAAAAAACCTGGCACTTCGCTAGAGAGAAC
ACCTGTTCCCAGCGCTGAAGCGTTCCGATGGTTCTTTTAAGTTAACAAGGGCGAATTCTGCAGATATCCA
GCACAGTGGCGGCCGCTCGAGTCTAGAGGGCCCTTCGAAGGTAAGCCTATCCCTAACCCTCTCCTCGGTC
TCGATTCTACGCGTACCGGTCATCATCACCATCACCATTGAGTTTAAACCCGCTGATCAGCCTCGACTGT
GCCTTCTAGTTGCCAGCCATCTGTTGTTTGCCCCTCCCCCGTGCCTTCCTTGACCCTGGAAGGTGCCACT
CCCACTGTCCTTTCCTAATAAAATGAGGAAATTGCATCGCATTGTCTGAGTAGGTGTCATTCTATTCTGG
GGGGTGGGGTGGGGCAGGACAGCAAGGGGGAGGATTGGGAAGACAATAGCAGGCATGCTGGGGATGCGGT
GGGCTCTATGGCTTCTGAGGCGGAAAGAACCAGCTGGGGCTCTAGGGGGTATCCCC
[124 nt withheld, positions 2717-2840]
C
[91 nt withheld, positions 2842-2932]
A
[49 nt withheld, positions 2934-2982]
CCTTTGACGTTGGAGTCCACGTTCTTT
[37 nt withheld, positions 3010-3046]
ACCCTATCTCGGTCTATTCTTTTGATTTATAAGGGATTTTGCCGATTTCGGCCTATTGGTTAAAAAATGA
GCTGATTTAACAAAAATTTAACGCGAATTAATTCTGTGGAATGTGTGTCAGTTAGGGTGTGGAAAGTCCC
CAGGCTCCCCAGCAGGCAGAAGTATGCAAAGCATGCATCTCAATTAGTCAGCAACCAGGTGTGGAAAGTC
CCCAGGCTCCCCAGCAGGCAGAAGTATGCAAAGCATGCATCTCAATTAGTCAGCAACCATAGTCCCGCCC
CTAACTCCGCCCATCCCGCCCCTAACTCCGCCCAGTTCCGCCCATTCTCCGCCCCATGGCTGACTAATTT
TTTTTATTTATGCAGAGGCCGAGGCCGCCTCTGCCTCTGAGCTATTCCAGAAGTAGTGAGGAGGCTTTTT
TGGAGGCCTAGGCTTTTGCAAAAAGCTCCCGGGAGCTTGTATATCCATTTTCGGATCTGATCAAGAGACA
GGATGAGGATCGTTTCGCATGATTGAACAAGATGGATTGCACGCAGGTTCTCCGGCCGCTTGGGTGGAGA
GGCTATTCGGCTATGACTGGGCACAACAGACAATCGGCTGCTCTGATGCCGCCGTGTTCCGGCTGTCAGC
GCAGGGGCGCCCGGTTCTTTTTGTCAAGACCGACCTGTCCGGTGCCCTGAATGAACTGCAGGACGAGGCA
GCGCGGCTATCGTGGCTGGCCACGACGGGCGTTCCTTGCGCAGCTGTGCTCGACGTTGTCACTGAAGCGG
GAAGGGACTGGCTGCTATTGGGCGAAGTGCCGGGGCAGGATCTCCTGTCATCTCACCTTGCTCCTGCCGA
GAAAGTATCCATCATGGCTGATGCAATGCGGCGGCTGCATACGCTTGATCCGGCTACCTGCCCATTCGAC
CACCAAGCGAAACATCGCATCGAGCGAGCACGTACTCGGATGGAAGCCGGTCTTGTCGATCAGGATGATC
TGGACGAAGAGCATCAGGGGCTCGCGCCAGCCGAACTGTTCGCCAGGCTCAAGGCGCGCATGCCCGACGG
CGAGGATCTCGTCGTGACCCATGGCGATGCCTGCTTGCCGAATATCATGGTGGAAAATGGCCGCTTTTCT
GGATTCATCGACTGTGGCCGGCTGGGTGTGGCGGACCGCTATCAGGACATAGCGTTGGCTACCCGTGATA
TTGCTGAAGAGCTTGGCGGCGAATGGGCTGACCGCTTCCTCGTGCTTTACGGTATCGCCGCTCCCGATTC
GCAGCGCATCGCCTTCTATCGCCTTCTTGACGAGTTCTTCTGAGCGGGACTCTGGGGTTCGCGAAATGAC
CGACCAAGCGACGCCCAACCTGCCATCACGAGATTTCGATTCCACCGCCGCCTTCTATGAAAGGTTGGGC
TTCGGAATCGTTTTCCGGGACGCCGGCTGGATGATCCTCCAGCGCGGGGATCTCATGCTGGAGTTCTTCG
CCCACCCCAACTTGTTTATTGCAGCTTATAATGGTTACAAATAAAGCAATAGCATCACAAATTTCACAAA
TAAAGCATTTTTTTCACTGCATTCTAGTTGTGGTTTGTCCAAACTCATCAATGTATCTTATCATGTCTGT
ATACCGTCGACCTCTAGCTAGAGCTTGGCGTAATCATGGTCATAGCTGTTTCCTGTGTGAAATTGTTATC
CGCTCACAATTCCACACAACATACGAGCCGGAAGCATAAAGTGTAAAGCCTGGGGTGCCTAATGAGTGAG
CTAACTCACATTAATTGCGTTGCGCTCACTGCCCGCTTTCCAGTCGGGAAACCTGTCGTGCCAGCTGCAT
TAATGAATCGGCCAACGCGCGGGGAGAGGCGGTTTGCGTATTGGGCGCTCTTCCGCTTCCTCGCTCACTG
ACTCGCTGCGCTCGGTCGTTCGGCTGCGGCGAGCGGTATCAGCTCACTCAAAGGCGGTAATACGGTTATC
CACAGAATCAGGGGATAACGCAGGAAAGAACATGTGAGCAAAAGGCCAGGAACCGTAAAAAGGCCGCGTT
GCTGGCGTTTTTCCATAGGCTCCGCCCCCCTGACGAGCATCACAAAAATCGACGCTCAAGTCAGAGGTGG
CGAAACCCGACAGGACTATAAAGATACCAGGCGTTTCCCCCTGGAAGCTCCCTCGTGCGCTCTCCTGTTC
CGACCCTGCCGCTTACCGGATACCTGTCCGCCTTTCTCCCTTCGGGAAGCGTGGCGCTTTCTCATAGCTC
ACGCTGTAGGTATCTCAGTTCGGTGTAGGTCGTTCGCTCCAAGCTGGGCTGTGTGCACGAACCCCCCGTT
CAGCCCGACCGCTGCGCCTTATCCGGTAACTATCGTCTTGAGTCCAACCCGGTAAGACACGACTTATCGC
CACTGGCAGCAGCCACTGGTAACAGGATTAGCAGAGCGAGGTATGTAGGCGGTGCTACAGAGTTCTTGAA
GTGGTGGCCTAACTACGGCTACACTAGAAGAACAGTATTTGGTATCTGCGCTCTGCTGAAGCCAGTTACC
TTCGGAAAAAGAGTTGGTAGCTCTTGATCCGGCAAACAAACCACCGCTGGTAGCGGTGGTTTTTTTGTTT
GCAAGCAGCAGATTACGCGCAGAAAAAAAGGATCTCAAGAAGATCCTTTGATCTTTTCTACGGGGTCTGA
CGCTCAGTGGAACGAAAACTCACGTTAAGGGATTTTGGTCATGAGATTATCAAAAAGGATCTTCACCTAG
ATCCTTTTAAATTAAAAATGAAGTTTTAAATCAATCTAAAGTATATATGAGTAAACTTGGTCTGACAGTT
ACCAATGCTTAATCAGTGAGGCACCTATCTCAGCGATCTGTCTATTTCGTTCATCCATAGTTGCCTGACT
CCCCGTCGTGTAGATAACTACGATACGGGAGGGCTTACCATCTGGCCCCAGTGCTGCAATGATACCGCGA
GACCCACGCTCACCGGCTCCAGATTTATCAGCAATAAACCAGCCAGCCGGAAGGGCCGAGCGCAGAAGTG
GTCCTGCAACTTTATCCGCCTCCATCCAGTCTATTAATTGTTGCCGGGAAGCTAGAGTAAGTAGTTCGCC
AGTTAATAGTTTGCGCAACGTTGTTGCCATTGCTACAGGCATCGTGGTGTCACGCTCGTCGTTTGGTATG
GCTTCATTCAGCTCCGGTTCCCAACGATCAAGGCGAGTTACATGATCCCCCATGTTGTGCAAAAAAGCGG
TTAGCTCCTTCGGTCCTCCGATCGTTGTCAGAAGTAAGTTGGCCGCAGTGTTATCACTCATGGTTATGGC
AGCACTGCATAATTCTCTTACTGTCATGCCATCCGTAAGATGCTTTTCTGTGACTGGTGAGTACTCAACC
AAGTCATTCTGAGAATAGTGTATGCGGCGACCGAGTTGCTCTTGCCCGGCGTCAATACGGGATAATACCG
CGCCACATAGCAGAACTTTAAAAGTGCTCATCATTGGAAAACGTTCTTCGGGGCGAAAACTCTCAAGGAT
CTTACCGCTGTTGAGATCCAGTTCGATGTAACCCACTCGTGCACCCAACTGATCTTCAGCATCTTTTACT
TTCACCAGCGTTTCTGGGTGAGCAAAAACAGGAAGGCAAAATGCCGCAAAAAAGGGAATAAGGGCGACAC
GGAAATGTTGAATACTCATACTCTTCCTTTTTCAATATTATTGAAGCATTTATCAGGGTTATTGTCTCAT
GAGCGGATACATATTTGAATGTATTTAGAAAAATAAACAAATAGGGGTTCCGCGCACATTTCCCCGAAAA
GTGCCACCTGACGT
