>Addgene plasmid #68553 | Myc-Idax WT | depositor partial sequence | sequence record 120726 | Myc-Idax WT sequence 636 bps
GCCACCATGGAGCAGAAACTCATCTCTGAAGAGGATCTGAGCCACCACCGGAACGACTCCCAGCGGCTGG
GGAAGGCTGGCTGTCCGCCAGAGCCGTCGTTGCAAATGGCAAATACTAATTTCCTCTCCACCTTATCCCC
CGAACACTGCAGACCTTTGGCGGGGGAATGCATGAACAAGCTCAAATGCGGCGCTGCTGAAGCAGAGATA
ATGAATCTCCCCGAGCGGGTGGGGACTTTTTCCGCTATCCCGGCTTTAGGGGGCATCTCATTACCTCCAG
GGGTCATCGTCATGACAGCCCTTCACTCCCCCGCAGCAGCCTCAGCAGCCGTCACAGACAGTGCGTTTCA
AATTGCCAATCTGGCAGACTGCCCGCAGAATCATTCCTCCTCCTCCTCGTCCTCCTCGGGGGGAGCTGGC
GGAGCCAACCCGGCCAAGAAGAAGAGGAAAAGGTGTGGGGTCTGCGTGCCCTGCAAGAGGCTCATCAACT
GTGGCGTCTGCAGCAGTTGCAGGAACCGCAAAACGGGACACCAGATCTGCAAATTTAGAAAATGTGAAGA
GCTAAAGAAAAAACCTGGCACTTCGCTAGAGAGAACACCTGTTCCCAGCGCTGAAGCGTTCCGATGGTTC
TTTTAA
