>Addgene plasmid #68553 | Myc-Idax WT | addgene partial sequence | sequence record 123071 | EF1a-F 5'-TCAAGCCTCAGACAGTGGTTC-3'
ATTAGCTTGGTACTAATACGACTCACTATAGGGAGACCCAAGCTGGCTAGGTAAGCTTGGTACCGAGCTC
GGATCCACTAGTCCAGTGTGGTGGAATTCGCCCTTGGATCCGCCACCATGGAGCAGAAACTCATCTCTGA
AGAGGATCTGAGCCACCACCGGAACGACTCCCAGCGGCTGGGGAAGGCTGGCTGTCCGCCAGAGCCGTCG
TTGCAAATGGCAAATACTAATTTCCTCTCCACCTTATCCCCCGAACACTGCAGACCTTTGGCGGGGGAAT
GCATGAACAAGCTCAAATGCGGCGCTGCTGAAGCAGAGATAATGAATCTCCCCGAGCGGGTGGGGACTTT
TTCCGCTATCCCGGCTTTAGGGGGCATCTCATTACCTCCAGGGGTCATCGTCATGACAGCCCTTCACTCC
CCCGCAGCAGCCTCAGCAGCCGTCACAGACAGTGCGTTTCAAATTGCCAATCTGGCAGACTGCCCGCAGA
ATCATTCCTCCTCCTCCTCGTCCTCCTCGGGGGGAGCTGGCGGAGCCAACCCGGCCAAGAAGAAGAGGAA
AAGGTGTGGGGTCTGCGTGCCCTGCAAGAGGCTCATCAACTGTGGCGTCTGCAGCAGTTGCAGGAACCGC
AAAACGGGACACCAGATCTGCAAATTTAGAAAATGTGAAGAGCTAAAGAAAAAACCTGGCACTTCGCTAG
AGAGAACACCTGTTCCCAGCGCTGAAGCGTTCCGATGGTTCTTTTAAGTTAACAAGGGCGAATTCTGCAG
ATATCCAGCACAGTGGCGGCCGCTCGAGTCTAGAGGGCCCTTCGAAGGTAAGCCTATCCCTAACCCTCTC
CTCGGTCTCGATTCTACGCGTACCGGTCATCATCACCATCACCATTGAGTTTAAACCC
