>Addgene plasmid #68553 | Myc-Idax WT | addgene partial sequence | sequence record 123072 | BGH-rev 5'-TAGAAGGCACAGTCGAGG-3'
ATGGTGATGGTGATGATGACCGGTACGCGTAGAATCGAGACCGAGGAGAGGGTTAGGGATAGGCTTACCT
TCGAAGGGCCCTCTAGACTCGAGCGGCCGCCACTGTGCTGGATATCTGCAGAATTCGCCCTTGTTAACTT
AAAAGAACCATCGGAACGCTTCAGCGCTGGGAACAGGTGTTCTCTCTAGCGAAGTGCCAGGTTTTTTCTT
TAGCTCTTCACATTTTCTAAATTTGCAGATCTGGTGTCCCGTTTTGCGGTTCCTGCAACTGCTGCAGACG
CCACAGTTGATGAGCCTCTTGCAGGGCACGCAGACCCCACACCTTTTCCTCTTCTTCTTGGCCGGGTTGG
CTCCGCCAGCTCCCCCCGAGGAGGACGAGGAGGAGGAGGAATGATTCTGCGGGCAGTCTGCCAGATTGGC
AATTTGAAACGCACTGTCTGTGACGGCTGCTGAGGCTGCTGCGGGGGAGTGAAGGGCTGTCATGACGATG
ACCCCTGGAGGTAATGAGATGCCCCCTAAAGCCGGGATAGCGGAAAAAGTCCCCACCCGCTCGGGGAGAT
TCATTATCTCTGCTTCAGCAGCGCCGCATTTGAGCTTGTTCATGCATTCCCCCGCCAAAGGTCTGCAGTG
TTCGGGGGATAAGGTGGAGAGGAAATTAGTATTTGCCATTTGCAACGACGGCTCTGGCGGACAGCCAGCC
TTCCCCAGCCGCTGGGAGTCGTTCCGGTGGTGGCTCAGATCCTCTTCAGAGATGAGTTTCTGCTCCATGG
TGGCGGATCCAAGGGCGAATTCCACCACACTGGACTAGTGGATCCGAGCTCGGTACCAAGCTTACCTAGC
CAGCTTGGGTCTCCCTATAGTGAGTCGTATTAGTACCAAGCTAATTCCTCACGACACCTGAAATGGAAGA
AAAAA
